>Addgene plasmid #119673 | pFGRNA-LbCpf1-SpCas9 | depositor full sequence | sequence record 226261 | pFGRNA-LbCpf1-SpCas9 sequence 3161 bps
GACGAAGACTCAATTGTCGATTAGTGAACGGATCTCGACGGTATCGATCACGAGACTAGCCTCGAGCGGC
CGCCCCCTTCACCGAGGGCCTATTTCCCATGATTCCTTCATATTTGCATATACGATACAAGGCTGTTAGA
GAGATAATTGGAATTAATTTGACTGTAAACACAAAGATATTAGTACAAAATACGTGACGTAGAAAGTAAT
AATTTCTTGGGTAGTTTGCAGTTTTAAAATTATGTTTTAAAATGGACTATCATATGCTTACCGTAACTTG
AAAGTATTTCGATTTCTTGGCTTTATATATCTTGTGGAAAGGACGAAACACCGAATTTCTACTAAGTGTA
GATTGAGACCACATTTCCCCGAAAAGTGCCACCTGACGTCTAAGAAACCATTATTATCATGACATTAACC
TATAAAAATAGGCGTATCACGAGGCCCTTTCGTCTCGCGCGTTTCGGTGATGACGGTGAAAACCTCTGAC
ACATGCAGCTCCCGGAGACGGTCACAGCTTGTCTGTAAGCGGATGCCGGGAGCAGACAAGCCCGTCAGGG
CGCGTCAGCGGGTGTTGGCGGGTGTCGGGGCTGGCTTAACTATGCGGCATCAGAGCAGATTGTACTGAGA
GTGCACCATATGCGGTGTGAAATACCGCACAGATGCGTAAGGAGAAAATACCGCATCAGGCGCCATTCGC
CATTCAGGCTGCGCAACTGTTGGGAAGGGCGATCGGTGCGGGCCTCTTCGCTATTACGCCAGCTGGCGAA
AGGGGGATGTGCTGCAAGGCGATTAAGTTGGGTAACGCCAGGGTTTTCCCAGTCACGACGTTGTAAAACG
ACGGCCAGTGCCAAGCTTGCATGCCTGCAGGTCGACTCTAGAGGATCCCCGGGTACCGAGCTCGAATTCG
TAATCATGTCATAGCTGTTTCCTGTGTGAAATTGTTATCCGCTCACAATTCCACACAACATACGAGCCGG
AAGCATAAAGTGTAAAGCCTGGGGTGCCTAATAGATCCGGTCTCCGTTTTAGAGCTAGAAATAGCAAGTT
AAAATAAGGCTAGTCCGTTATCAACTTGAAAAAGTGGCACCGAGTCGGTGCTTTTTTCTAGATTCGCGAT
GTACGGGCCAGATATACGCGTTGACATTGATTATTGACTAGTTGTCTTCCTGCATTAATGAATCGGCCAA
CGCGCGGGGAGAGGCGGTTTGCGTATTGGGCGCTCTTCCGCTTCCTCGCTCACTGACTCGCTGCGCTCGG
TCGTTCGGCTGCGGCGAGCGGTATCAGCTCACTCAAAGGCGGTAATACGGTTATCCACAGAATCAGGGGA
TAACGCAGGAAAGAACATGTGAGCAAAAGGCCAGCAAAAGGCCAGGAACCGTAAAAAGGCCGCGTTGCTG
GCGTTTTTCCATAGGCTCCGCCCCCCTGACGAGCATCACAAAAATCGACGCTCAAGTCAGAGGTGGCGAA
ACCCGACAGGACTATAAAGATACCAGGCGTTTCCCCCTGGAAGCTCCCTCGTGCGCTCTCCTGTTCCGAC
CCTGCCGCTTACCGGATACCTGTCCGCCTTTCTCCCTTCGGGAAGCGTGGCGCTTTCTCAATGCTCACGC
TGTAGGTATCTCAGTTCGGTGTAGGTCGTTCGCTCCAAGCTGGGCTGTGTGCACGAACCCCCCGTTCAGC
CCGACCGCTGCGCCTTATCCGGTAACTATCGTCTTGAGTCCAACCCGGTAAGACACGACTTATCGCCACT
GGCAGCAGCCACTGGTAACAGGATTAGCAGAGCGAGGTATGTAGGCGGTGCTACAGAGTTCTTGAAGTGG
TGGCCTAACTACGGCTACACTAGAAGGACAGTATTTGGTATCTGCGCTCTGCTGAAGCCAGTTACCTTCG
GAAAAAGAGTTGGTAGCTCTTGATCCGGCAAACAAACCACCGCTGGTAGCGGTGGTTTTTTTGTTTGCAA
GCAGCAGATTACGCGCAGAAAAAAAGGATCTCAAGAAGATCCTTTGATCTTTTCTACGGGGTCTGACGCT
CAGTGGAACGAAAACTCACGTTAAGGGATTTTGGTCATGAGATTATCAAAAAGGATCTTCACCTAGATCC
TTTTAAATTAAAAATGAAGTTTTAAATCAATCTAAAGTATATATGAGTAAACTTGGTCTGACAGTTACCA
ATGCTTAATCAGTGAGGCACCTATCTCAGCGATCTGTCTATTTCGTTCATCCATAGTTGCCTGACTCCCC
GTCGTGTAGATAACTACGATACGGGAGGGCTTACCATCTGGCCCCAGTGCTGCAATGATACCGCGAGATC
CACGCTCACCGGCTCCAGATTTATCAGCAATAAACCAGCCAGCCGGAAGGGCCGAGCGCAGAAGTGGTCC
TGCAACTTTATCCGCCTCCATCCAGTCTATTAATTGTTGCCGGGAAGCTAGAGTAAGTAGTTCGCCAGTT
AATAGTTTGCGCAACGTTGTTGCCATTGCTACAGGCATCGTGGTGTCACGCTCGTCGTTTGGTATGGCTT
CATTCAGCTCCGGTTCCCAACGATCAAGGCGAGTTACATGATCCCCCATGTTGTGCAAAAAAGCGGTTAG
CTCCTTCGGTCCTCCGATCGTTGTCAGAAGTAAGTTGGCCGCAGTGTTATCACTCATGGTTATGGCAGCA
CTGCATAATTCTCTTACTGTCATGCCATCCGTAAGATGCTTTTCTGTGACTGGTGAGTACTCAACCAAGT
CATTCTGAGAATAGTGTATGCGGCGACCGAGTTGCTCTTGCCCGGCGTCAATACGGGATAATACCGCGCC
ACATAGCAGAACTTTAAAAGTGCTCATCATTGGAAAACGTTCTTCGGGGCGAAAACTCTCAAGGATCTTA
CCGCTGTTGAGATCCAGTTCGATGTAACCCACTCGTGCACCCAACTGATCTTCAGCATCTTTTACTTTCA
CCAGCGTTTCTGGGTGAGCAAAAACAGGAAGGCAAAATGCCGCAAAAAAGGGAATAAGGGCGACACGGAA
ATGTTGAATACTCATACTCTTCCTTTTTCAATATTATTGAAGCATTTATCAGGGTTATTGTCTCATGAGC
GGATACATATTTGAATGTATTTAGAAAAATAAACAAATAGGGGTTCCGCGCACATTTCCCCGAAAAGTGC
CACCTGACGTC
Features (pLannotate 1.2.2; 14 found; start..end, strand, type, name):
     17..34      +  CDS            Rev (fragment): human immunodeficiency virus 1 (HIV-1) Rev protein; rev; enhances nuclear export of unspliced and incompletely spliced viral mRNAs
     84..324     +  promoter       U6 promoter: RNA polymerase III promoter for human U6 snRNA
    454..489     +  CDS            rop (fragment): Rop protein, which maintains plasmids at low copy number; rop
    591..690     +  misc_feature   bom (fragment): basis of mobility region from pBR322
    696..850     -  CDS            lacZα (fragment): LacZα fragment of β-galactosidase; lacZ fragment
    853..909     -  misc_feature   MCS: pUC18/19 multiple cloning site
    942..958     -  protein_bind   lac operator: The lac repressor binds to the lac operator to inhibit transcription in E. coli. This inhibition can be relieved by adding lactose or isopropyl-β-D-thiogalactopyranoside (IPTG). lac repressor encoded by lacI
    966..996     -  promoter       lac promoter: promoter for the E. coli lac operon
   1026..1101    +  misc_RNA       gRNA scaffold: guide RNA scaffold for the Streptococcus pyogenes CRISPR/Cas9 system
   1143..1163    +  enhancer       CMV enhancer (fragment): human cytomegalovirus immediate early enhancer
   1170..1223    -  CDS            lacI (fragment): lac repressor; lacI; The lac repressor binds to the lac operator to inhibit transcription in E. coli. This inhibition can be relieved by adding lactose or isopropyl-β-D-thiogalactopyranoside (IPTG).
   1406..1994    -  rep_origin     ori: high-copy-number ColE1/pMB1/pBR322/pUC origin of replication
   2165..3025    -  CDS            AmpR: β-lactamase; bla; confers resistance to ampicillin, carbenicillin, and related antibiotics
   3026..3130    -  promoter       AmpR promoter: bla
