>Addgene plasmid #119673 | pFGRNA-LbCpf1-SpCas9 | addgene full sequence | sequence record 229035 | Addgene NGS Result
GAGGGCCTATTTCCCATGATTCCTTCATATTTGCATATACGATACAAGGCTGTTAGAGAGATAATTGGAA
TTAATTTGACTGTAAACACAAAGATATTAGTACAAAATACGTGACGTAGAAAGTAATAATTTCTTGGGTA
GTTTGCAGTTTTAAAATTATGTTTTAAAATGGACTATCATATGCTTACCGTAACTTGAAAGTATTTCGAT
TTCTTGGCTTTATATATCTTGTGGAAAGGACGAAACACCGAATTTCTACTAAGTGTAGATTGAGACCACA
TTTCCCCGAAAAGTGCCACCTGACGTCTAAGAAACCATTATTATCATGACATTAACCTATAAAAATAGGC
GTATCACGAGGCCCTTTCGTCTCGCGCGTTTCGGTGATGACGGTGAAAACCTCTGACACATGCAGCTCCC
GGAGACGGTCACAGCTTGTCTGTAAGCGGATGCCGGGAGCAGACAAGCCCGTCAGGGCGCGTCAGCGGGT
GTTGGCGGGTGTCGGGGCTGGCTTAACTATGCGGCATCAGAGCAGATTGTACTGAGAGTGCACCATATGC
GGTGTGAAATACCGCACAGATGCGTAAGGAGAAAATACCGCATCAGGCGCCATTCGCCATTCAGGCTGCG
CAACTGTTGGGAAGGGCGATCGGTGCGGGCCTCTTCGCTATTACGCCAGCTGGCGAAAGGGGGATGTGCT
GCAAGGCGATTAAGTTGGGTAACGCCAGGGTTTTCCCAGTCACGACGTTGTAAAACGACGGCCAGTGCCA
AGCTTGCATGCCTGCAGGTCGACTCTAGAGGATCCCCGGGTACCGAGCTCGAATTCGTAATCATGTCATA
GCTGTTTCCTGTGTGAAATTGTTATCCGCTCACAATTCCACACAACATACGAGCCGGAAGCATAAAGTGT
AAAGCCTGGGGTGCCTAATAGATCCGGTCTCCGTTTTAGAGCTAGAAATAGCAAGTTAAAATAAGGCTAG
TCCGTTATCAACTTGAAAAAGTGGCACCGAGTCGGTGCTTTTTTCTAGATTCGCGATGTACGGGCCAGAT
ATACGCGTTGACATTGATTATTGACTAGTTGTCTTCCTGCATTAATGAATCGGCCAACGCGCGGGGAGAG
GCGGTTTGCGTATTGGGCGCTCTTCCGCTTCCTCGCTCACTGACTCGCTGCGCTCGGTCGTTCGGCTGCG
GCGAGCGGTATCAGCTCACTCAAAGGCGGTAATACGGTTATCCACAGAATCAGGGGATAACGCAGGAAAG
AACATGTGAGCAAAAGGCCAGCAAAAGGCCAGGAACCGTAAAAAGGCCGCGTTGCTGGCGTTTTTCCATA
GGCTCCGCCCCCCTGACGAGCATCACAAAAATCGACGCTCAAGTCAGAGGTGGCGAAACCCGACAGGACT
ATAAAGATACCAGGCGTTTCCCCCTGGAAGCTCCCTCGTGCGCTCTCCTGTTCCGACCCTGCCGCTTACC
GGATACCTGTCCGCCTTTCTCCCTTCGGGAAGCGTGGCGCTTTCTCATAGCTCACGCTGTAGGTATCTCA
GTTCGGTGTAGGTCGTTCGCTCCAAGCTGGGCTGTGTGCACGAACCCCCCGTTCAGCCCGACCGCTGCGC
CTTATCCGGTAACTATCGTCTTGAGTCCAACCCGGTAAGACACGACTTATCGCCACTGGCAGCAGCCACT
GGTAACAGGATTAGCAGAGCGAGGTATGTAGGCGGTGCTACAGAGTTCTTGAAGTGGTGGCCTAACTACG
GCTACACTAGAAGAACAGTATTTGGTATCTGCGCTCTGCTGAAGCCAGTTACCTTCGGAAAAAGAGTTGG
TAGCTCTTGATCCGGCAAACAAACCACCGCTGGTAGCGGTGGTTTTTTTGTTTGCAAGCAGCAGATTACG
CGCAGAAAAAAAGGATCTCAAGAAGATCCTTTGATCTTTTCTACGGGGTCTGACGCTCAGTGGAACGAAA
ACTCACGTTAAGGGATTTTGGTCATGAGATTATCAAAAAGGATCTTCACCTAGATCCTTTTAAATTAAAA
ATGAAGTTTTAAATCAATCTAAAGTATATATGAGTAAACTTGGTCTGACAGTTACCAATGCTTAATCAGT
GAGGCACCTATCTCAGCGATCTGTCTATTTCGTTCATCCATAGTTGCCTGACTCCCCGTCGTGTAGATAA
CTACGATACGGGAGGGCTTACCATCTGGCCCCAGTGCTGCAATGATACCGCGAGATCCACGCTCACCGGC
TCCAGATTTATCAGCAATAAACCAGCCAGCCGGAAGGGCCGAGCGCAGAAGTGGTCCTGCAACTTTATCC
GCCTCCATCCAGTCTATTAATTGTTGCCGGGAAGCTAGAGTAAGTAGTTCGCCAGTTAATAGTTTGCGCA
ACGTTGTTGCCATTGCTACAGGCATCGTGGTGTCACGCTCGTCGTTTGGTATGGCTTCATTCAGCTCCGG
TTCCCAACGATCAAGGCGAGTTACATGATCCCCCATGTTGTGCAAAAAAGCGGTTAGCTCCTTCGGTCCT
CCGATCGTTGTCAGAAGTAAGTTGGCCGCAGTGTTATCACTCATGGTTATGGCAGCACTGCATAATTCTC
TTACTGTCATGCCATCCGTAAGATGCTTTTCTGTGACTGGTGAGTACTCAACCAAGTCATTCTGAGAATA
GTGTATGCGGCGACCGAGTTGCTCTTGCCCGGCGTCAATACGGGATAATACCGCGCCACATAGCAGAACT
TTAAAAGTGCTCATCATTGGAAAACGTTCTTCGGGGCGAAAACTCTCAAGGATCTTACCGCTGTTGAGAT
CCAGTTCGATGTAACCCACTCGTGCACCCAACTGATCTTCAGCATCTTTTACTTTCACCAGCGTTTCTGG
GTGAGCAAAAACAGGAAGGCAAAATGCCGCAAAAAAGGGAATAAGGGCGACACGGAAATGTTGAATACTC
ATACTCTTCCTTTTTCAATATTATTGAAGCATTTATCAGGGTTATTGTCTCATGAGCGGATACATATTTG
AATGTATTTAGAAAAATAAACAAATAGGGGTTCCGCGCACATTTCCCCGAAAAGTGCCACCTGACGTCGA
CGAAGACTCAATTGTCGATTAGTGAACGGATCTCGACGGTATCGATCACGAGACTAGCCTCGAGCGGCCG
CCCCCTTCACC
Features (pLannotate 1.2.2; 14 found; start..end, strand, type, name):
      1..241     +  promoter       U6 promoter: RNA polymerase III promoter for human U6 snRNA
    371..406     +  CDS            rop (fragment): Rop protein, which maintains plasmids at low copy number; rop
    508..607     +  misc_feature   bom (fragment): basis of mobility region from pBR322
    613..767     -  CDS            lacZα (fragment): LacZα fragment of β-galactosidase; lacZ fragment
    770..826     -  misc_feature   MCS: pUC18/19 multiple cloning site
    859..875     -  protein_bind   lac operator: The lac repressor binds to the lac operator to inhibit transcription in E. coli. This inhibition can be relieved by adding lactose or isopropyl-β-D-thiogalactopyranoside (IPTG). lac repressor encoded by lacI
    883..913     -  promoter       lac promoter: promoter for the E. coli lac operon
    943..1018    +  misc_RNA       gRNA scaffold: guide RNA scaffold for the Streptococcus pyogenes CRISPR/Cas9 system
   1060..1080    +  enhancer       CMV enhancer (fragment): human cytomegalovirus immediate early enhancer
   1087..1140    -  CDS            lacI (fragment): lac repressor; lacI; The lac repressor binds to the lac operator to inhibit transcription in E. coli. This inhibition can be relieved by adding lactose or isopropyl-β-D-thiogalactopyranoside (IPTG).
   1323..1911    -  rep_origin     ori: high-copy-number ColE1/pMB1/pBR322/pUC origin of replication
   2082..2942    -  CDS            AmpR: β-lactamase; bla; confers resistance to ampicillin, carbenicillin, and related antibiotics
   2943..3047    -  promoter       AmpR promoter: bla
   3095..3112    +  CDS            Rev (fragment): human immunodeficiency virus 1 (HIV-1) Rev protein; rev; enhances nuclear export of unspliced and incompletely spliced viral mRNAs
