[The description below was written by a language model from this plasmid's Addgene catalogue record and pLannotate feature annotations shown in this document.]
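Description:
pFGRNA-LbCpf1-SpCas9 is a small (3,161 bp) empty cloning backbone for expressing fusion guide RNAs (fgRNAs) in mammalian cells, that is, single transcripts intended to serve both LbCpf1 and SpCas9 for orthogonal gene manipulation with the two nucleases. It is propagated in E. coli as a high-copy plasmid from a ColE1/pUC-type origin and is selected with ampicillin through a β-lactamase gene driven by its own bla promoter. No mammalian selection marker or nuclease coding sequence is annotated, so Cas9 and Cpf1 would have to be supplied from separate constructs.

The expression unit begins with the human U6 promoter, an RNA polymerase III promoter suited to short, uncapped guide transcripts, and ends with the Streptococcus pyogenes Cas9 gRNA scaffold about 700 bp downstream. Between them lies a block of pUC/pBR322-derived sequence in reverse orientation, including a lac promoter and operator, the pUC18/19 multiple cloning site and a lacZα fragment, flanked by short rop and bom fragments. Its position suggests a stuffer that is replaced by restriction-enzyme cloning of the user's guide sequences, although the record does not name the enzymes or say whether the lacZα fragment is meant for screening. An LbCpf1 direct repeat is not annotated, so the record does not show whether it is already present or is introduced with the insert. The very short hits to HIV-1 Rev, the CMV enhancer and lacI are most likely incidental annotation matches rather than functional elements. The depositor and sequencing-derived records have the same length and feature order, differing only in their start coordinate.
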