Addgene plasmid #119673: pFGRNA-LbCpf1-SpCas9
Purpose: (Empty Backbone) Empty vector for cloning LbCpf1-SpCas9 fgRNA
Depositing lab: Yongsub Kim. Depositing organization: University of Ulsan (University and College of Medicine). Publication: Publisher Correction: Fusion guide RNAs for orthogonal gene manipulation with Cas9 and Cpf1. Kweon J, Jang AH, Kim DE, Yang JW, Yoon M, Rim Shin H, Kim JS, Kim Y. Nat Commun. 2018 Jan 16;9(1):303. doi: 10.1038/s41467-017-02686-8. PubMed 29335559.
Backbone
  Vector backbone: pFGRNA
  Backbone manufacturer: Yongsub Kim
  Backbone size (bp): 3161
  Vector type: Mammalian Expression, CRISPR
Growth in bacteria
  Bacterial resistance: Ampicillin, 100 μg/mL
  Growth temperature: 37°C
  Growth strain: DH5alpha
  Copy number: High Copy
Gene/Insert
  Cloning method: Restriction Enzyme
Terms and licenses: Academic/Nonprofit Terms; Industry Terms: Not Available to Industry
How to cite: pFGRNA-LbCpf1-SpCas9 was a gift from Yongsub Kim (Addgene plasmid # 119673 ; http://n2t.net/addgene:119673 ; RRID:Addgene_119673)
